>Addgene plasmid #68032 | pCRII-Sema4d-ISH-2kb | depositor full sequence | sequence record 118658 | pCRII-Sema4d-ISH-2kb sequence 6107 bps
CCATCTTTGGTTCACAGGATGTGCCGGAGGAGGACTTGGGAGGTAGGGTGGCGGCTCTGGGGGAGGTTGC
CCACAGAGCCGGGGTAGGGGGAGAGGACCCCTGGGTAGATGCAACCGGCATTTTGGATGTGATCTTACTA
CCTTCTGTCTGAGCATCCTCTGAGGTAGGTGAGGGGGGGGTCCGGGGTACCATCTTCACTTCCAGAACGT
GCTTGGCCAGCAGCTGGGAGACCGTTTTATTCCTCACCCTTTCCTCTGACAGGCACTGGTACACGCCGCT
GTCTCCGTCCGACAGGTTGAAGATGAGCAGGTGCTTCCTGCCCACAAAGCCGTACTTGGGACTTGCGGCC
TTCAACTCGCCATTCTGGAACTTCCATACCACCCGGGCTAGGTTGGACTTTTGGAAACATTTGAGTTCCG
CTGTGCCGCCGTGCTTGAAAAAATGCTGGTTGAAACTTTCTTTACTCTTATCCAGGCATGAGGATGTGTC
ACCGCTCATGTCCTGAATCCAGCCCCTGCTGGAGGCCTCTTCCTGGTGCAGGGTAACACAGGCCTTGATG
GCTGGGCTCCAGGCACAGTAGGGGTCCCGTGCTAACACACAGTCTTCACAGCTACCGTGCTTTTCGCAGA
ATGCCAGGGGCGCTTGGACCACTCCAGAGTTGGAGCCTGCATAGACAAACTTCCTCCCCTTCTTTGACGA
TAGCAGCAGAGTTAGGACCGGTTCAGAGTCCCGGAAGAGTTGGGTCTCCTCGATGACATGCACCTCTTTT
GTGAGGATGACTGCTTTATGCAGAGCTCCCCGGTCTGTGCTGATGAACATGACGTCGTAGAAAGTCCCAT
CCAGGGCCTGGGTCCTGTCTACCACTATCTGGGTGTAGTTTACATCTTTTTTGATCAGCTTGGGTCTGTT
GTCTATCGGGGTCACTGAGTCATCCATCAAAGGGTGGTCTTTTACAAACTGCAGTGTTTTGTCTGGGAGA
TTCAAGGAGCTGGTGTAGTTGGCTGCCCGGGCCTCACTGTCGATACACGCTCCAGGTCGGGGAGTGGGCA
CTGGGCCATTGTAGCGCACCCACTTGGTGTGAGACTGCTCCACTGTGGCACTCTGCATGTACTTTCCACG
GGAGAAGACTGCCTCCACCGTGGCCAGTGTGTAGGCGCACACCGCTGACAGACCCACATTGTTCAGCTGT
GGGGTGAAGACCGCATAGAACACAGGCTCCTTGAGGCCCGGGGCCCTCAGCACAAACACATCCTGAAGTA
TGTTGAAGACCAGGCCACTGTCTGGCTTGGAGCAGATCAGCCTGGCCTTTAGGAAGGAGGTCCACTTTTT
TTGCAAAGTCCGCAGGCCGCCCTGGTCGCCCTTGCACACCCTGGCAACTCGCGGGATCATCAACTTGAAG
ACGAATTCGTACTCCACGGATACCTCCGTAAAAAAGAAGTAGACCTTGTCATCTTCACCCTCCGGACCAT
CTGGGCTTTTCTGGATCACGTCAGCAAAGACGAAGCTAGGCTCGTTCAGCCACGGGATGGCATACTCCGT
CCTCAAGGGACTGTGGGAAGAGTTTCGAGAGATGATGGGTTCACTGCCCAAGAAATTATAGGACGTTCCA
GAGTAGAGCTCGCCCCCAACCATGACTGATGTGTAGCTGTGGGCGGGGTCGAAGGGGCATCTTCCTTTGC
CAACTTCACTTTTCCCCAGAAACTTGAAGGATGTCAAGTTCAGGTGGTCACAGGTGGGCTGGAACGCATT
GGTCCCACACACATAGAGGGAAGTGCTGCTTAGTGGCTGTAGTACTCGAATGTAGTTTAGGCATTCCGTC
TGCTTTGATTTCCCCTTCTCTGCACACTTGGATTTTTTGTCTTCAGAGACCTTCCAATATACCTCATGTT
GCTTCTCAGAGATGTTCAGCGCATTCACTGCAAAGACTGCTTCCCGGGCGCCTACATACAGAGTGTCTTT
GTCCTCACTCATCAGCAAGGCCGAGTAGTTAAAGATGCCTGGCTTGTGAAACTGCACCAGACCTACCTCT
CCATGTTCCCAGGTGAGCCGAGGCACAGGTGCAAATGCCACCGCGGTTCTCAACACTACCACCAGGGCCA
AGAACAGCCCCCTAACGGGGGCACACATCCTCATAAGGGCGAATTCTGCAGATATCCATCACACTGGCGG
CCGCTCGAGCATGCATCTAGAGGGCCCAATTCGCCCTATAGTGAGTCGTATTACAATTCACTGGCCGTCG
TTTTACAACGTCGTGACTGGGAAAACCCTGGCGTTACCCAACTTAATCGCCTTGCAGCACATCCCCCTTT
CGCCAGCTGGCGTAATAGCGAAGAGGCCCGCACCGATCGCCCTTCCCAACAGTTGCGCAGCCTGAATGGC
GAATGG
[124 nt withheld, positions 2387-2510]
C
[91 nt withheld, positions 2512-2602]
A
[49 nt withheld, positions 2604-2652]
CCTTTGACGTTGGAGTCCACGTTCTTT
[37 nt withheld, positions 2680-2716]
ACCCTATCTCGGTCTATTCTTTTGATTTATAAGGGATTTTGCCGATTTCGGCCTATTGGTTAAAAAATGA
GCTGATTTAACAAAAATTTAACGCGAATTTTAACAAAATTCAGGGCGCAAGGGCTGCTAAAGGAAGCGGA
ACACGTAGAAAGCCAGTCCGCAGAAACGGTGCTGACCCCGGATGAATGTCAGCTACTGGGCTATCTGGAC
AAGGGAAAACGCAAGCGCAAAGAGAAAGCAGGTAGCTTGCAGTGGGCTTACATGGCGATAGCTAGACTGG
GCGGTTTTATGGACAGCAAGCGAACCGGAATTGCCAGCTGGGGCGCCCTCTGGTAAGGTTGGGAAGCCCT
GCAAAGTAAACTGGATGGCTTTCTTGCCGCCAAGGATCTGATGGCGCAGGGGATCAAGATCTGATCAAGA
GACAGGATGAGGATCGTTTCGCATGATTGAACAAGATGGATTGCACGCAGGTTCTCCGGCCGCTTGGGTG
GAGAGGCTATTCGGCTATGACTGGGCACAACAGACAATCGGCTGCTCTGATGCCGCCGTGTTCCGGCTGT
CAGCGCAGGGGCGCCCGGTTCTTTTTGTCAAGACCGACCTGTCCGGTGCCCTGAATGAACTGCAGGACGA
GGCAGCGCGGCTATCGTGGCTGGCCACGACGGGCGTTCCTTGCGCAGCTGTGCTCGACGTTGTCACTGAA
GCGGGAAGGGACTGGCTGCTATTGGGCGAAGTGCCGGGGCAGGATCTCCTGTCATCCCACCTTGCTCCTG
CCGAGAAAGTATCCATCATGGCTGATGCAATGCGGCGGCTGCATACGCTTGATCCGGCTACCTGCCCATT
CGACCACCAAGCGAAACATCGCATCGAGCGAGCACGTACTCGGATGGAAGCCGGTCTTGTCGATCAGGAT
GATCTGGACGAAGAGCATCAGGGGCTCGCGCCAGCCGAACTGTTCGCCAGGCTCAAGGCGCGCATGCCCG
ACGGCGAGGATCTCGTCGTGACCCATGGCGATGCCTGCTTGCCGAATATCATGGTGGAAAATGGCCGCTT
TTCTGGATTCATCGACTGTGGCCGGCTGGGTGTGGCGGACCGCTATCAGGACATAGCGTTGGCTACCCGT
GATATTGCTGAAGAGCTTGGCGGCGAATGGGCTGACCGCTTCCTCGTGCTTTACGGTATCGCCGCTCCCG
ATTCGCAGCGCATCGCCTTCTATCGCCTTCTTGACGAGTTCTTCTGAATTGAAAAAGGAAGAGTATGAGT
ATTCAACATTTCCGTGTCGCCCTTATTCCCTTTTTTGCGGCATTTTGCCTTCCTGTTTTTGCTCACCCAG
AAACGCTGGTGAAAGTAAAAGATGCTGAAGATCAGTTGGGTGCACGAGTGGGTTACATCGAACTGGATCT
CAACAGCGGTAAGATCCTTGAGAGTTTTCGCCCCGAAGAACGTTTTCCAATGATGAGCACTTTTAAAGTT
CTGCTATGTGGCGCGGTATTATCCCGTATTGACGCCGGGCAAGAGCAACTCGGTCGCCGCATACACTATT
CTCAGAATGACTTGGTTGAGTACTCACCAGTCACAGAAAAGCATCTTACGGATGGCATGACAGTAAGAGA
ATTATGCAGTGCTGCCATAACCATGAGTGATAACACTGCGGCCAACTTACTTCTGACAACGATCGGAGGA
CCGAAGGAGCTAACCGCTTTTTTGCACAACATGGGGGATCATGTAACTCGCCTTGATCGTTGGGAACCGG
AGCTGAATGAAGCCATACCAAACGACGAGCGTGACACCACGATGCCTGTAGCAATGGCAACAACGTTGCG
CAAACTATTAACTGGCGAACTACTTACTCTAGCTTCCCGGCAACAATTAATAGACTGGATGGAGGCGGAT
AAAGTTGCAGGACCACTTCTGCGCTCGGCCCTTCCGGCTGGCTGGTTTATTGCTGATAAATCTGGAGCCG
GTGAGCGTGGGTCTCGCGGTATCATTGCAGCACTGGGGCCAGATGGTAAGCCCTCCCGTATCGTAGTTAT
CTACACGACGGGGAGTCAGGCAACTATGGATGAACGAAATAGACAGATCGCTGAGATAGGTGCCTCACTG
ATTAAGCATTGGTAACTGTCAGACCAAGTTTACTCATATATACTTTAGATTGATTTAAAACTTCATTTTT
AATTTAAAAGGATCTAGGTGAAGATCCTTTTTGATAATCTCATGACCAAAATCCCTTAACGTGAGTTTTC
GTTCCACTGAGCGTCAGACCCCGTAGAAAAGATCAAAGGATCTTCTTGAGATCCTTTTTTTCTGCGCGTA
ATCTGCTGCTTGCAAACAAAAAAACCACCGCTACCAGCGGTGGTTTGTTTGCCGGATCAAGAGCTACCAA
CTCTTTTTCCGAAGGTAACTGGCTTCAGCAGAGCGCAGATACCAAATACTGTTCTTCTAGTGTAGCCGTA
GTTAGGCCACCACTTCAAGAACTCTGTAGCACCGCCTACATACCTCGCTCTGCTAATCCTGTTACCAGTG
GCTGCTGCCAGTGGCGATAAGTCGTGTCTTACCGGGTTGGACTCAAGACGATAGTTACCGGATAAGGCGC
AGCGGTCGGGCTGAACGGGGGGTTCGTGCACACAGCCCAGCTTGGAGCGAACGACCTACACCGAACTGAG
ATACCTACAGCGTGAGCTATGAGAAAGCGCCACGCTTCCCGAAGGGAGAAAGGCGGACAGGTATCCGGTA
AGCGGCAGGGTCGGAACAGGAGAGCGCACGAGGGAGCTTCCAGGGGGAAACGCCTGGTATCTTTATAGTC
CTGTCGGGTTTCGCCACCTCTGACTTGAGCGTCGATTTTTGTGATGCTCGTCAGGGGGGCGGAGCCTATG
GAAAAACGCCAGCAACGCGGCCTTTTTACGGTTCCTGGCCTTTTGCTGGCCTTTTGCTCACATGTTCTTT
CCTGCGTTATCCCCTGATTCTGTGGATAACCGTATTACCGCCTTTGAGTGAGCTGATACCGCTCGCCGCA
GCCGAACGACCGAGCGCAGCGAGTCAGTGAGCGAGGAAGCGGAAGAGCGCCCAATACGCAAACCGCCTCT
CCCCGCGCGTTGGCCGATTCATTAATGCAGCTGGCACGACAGGTTTCCCGACTGGAAAGCGGGCAGTGAG
CGCAACGCAATTAATGTGAGTTAGCTCACTCATTAGGCACCCCAGGCTTTACACTTTATGCTTCCGGCTC
GTATGTTGTGTGGAATTGTGAGCGGATAACAATTTCACACAGGAAACAGCTATGACCATGATTACGCCAA
GCTATTTAGGTGACACTATAGAATACTCAAGCTATGCATCAAGCTTGGTACCGAGCTCGGATCCACTAGT
AACGGCCGCCAGTGTGCTGGAATTCGCCCTT
Features (pLannotate 1.2.2; 14 found; start..end, strand, type, name):
      2..2134    -  CDS            Sema4d (fragment): SEM4D_MOUSE - Also known as Semacl2, Semaj. Experimental evidence at protein level: Swiss-Prot protein existence level 1. Cell surface receptor for PLXNB1 and PLXNB2 that plays an important role in cell-cell signaling (By similarity). Regulates GABAergic synapse development (PubMed:23699507, PubMed:29981480). Promotes the development of inhibitory synapses in a PLXNB1-dependent manner (PubMed:23699507, PubMed:29981480). Modulates the complexity and arborization of developing neurites in hippocampal neurons by activating PLXNB1 and interaction with PLXNB1 mediates activation of RHOA (By similar
   2205..2223    -  promoter       T7 promoter: promoter for bacteriophage T7 RNA polymerase
   2226..2383    +  CDS            lacZα (fragment): LacZα fragment of β-galactosidase; lacZ fragment
   2387..2815    +  rep_origin     f1 ori (sequence partly withheld): f1 bacteriophage origin of replication; arrow indicates direction of (+) strand synthesis
   2828..3127    +  CDS            tnpA (fragment): TN5P_ECOLX - Also known as tnp. Experimental evidence at protein level: Swiss-Prot protein existence level 1. Mediates transposition of transposon Tn5 by a 'cut and paste' mechanism. First, the monomeric transposase binds the 19 bp inverted DNA repeats flanking the transposon. Then, dimerization of the DNA- bound transposase creates a synaptic DNA complex. After nicking of the first DNA strand, excision of the transposon proceeds through a series of intermediates. The transposase then mediates the insertion of the transposon at a new site by strand transfer. The activity of the wild- type tran
   3159..3950    +  CDS            neo: KKA2_KLEPN - Also known as kan, nptII. Experimental evidence at protein level: Swiss-Prot protein existence level 1. Resistance to kanamycin, neomycin, paromomycin, ribostamycin, butirosin and gentamicin B. From Klebsiella pneumoniae.
   3954..3970    +  promoter       AmpR promoter (fragment): bla
   3971..4831    +  CDS            AmpR: β-lactamase; bla; confers resistance to ampicillin, carbenicillin, and related antibiotics
   5002..5590    +  rep_origin     ori: high-copy-number ColE1/pMB1/pBR322/pUC origin of replication
   5773..5865    +  CDS            lacI (fragment): lac repressor; lacI; The lac repressor binds to the lac operator to inhibit transcription in E. coli. This inhibition can be relieved by adding lactose or isopropyl-β-D-thiogalactopyranoside (IPTG).
   5878..5899    +  protein_bind   CAP binding site: CAP binding activates transcription in the presence of cAMP. E. coli catabolite activator protein
   5914..5944    +  promoter       lac promoter: promoter for the E. coli lac operon
   5952..5968    +  protein_bind   lac operator: The lac repressor binds to the lac operator to inhibit transcription in E. coli. This inhibition can be relieved by adding lactose or isopropyl-β-D-thiogalactopyranoside (IPTG). lac repressor encoded by lacI
   6010..6028    +  promoter       SP6 promoter: promoter for bacteriophage SP6 RNA polymerase
