[The description below was written by a language model from this plasmid's Addgene catalogue record and pLannotate feature annotations shown in this document.]
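Description:
pCRII-Sema4d-ISH-2kb is a bacterial cloning plasmid that serves as a template for making riboprobes against mouse Semaphorin-4D (Sema4d, also known as CD100) mRNA for in situ hybridization. It is built on the commercial pCRII-TOPO backbone, into which a cDNA fragment of about 2.1 kb was inserted by TOPO cloning, giving a plasmid of roughly 6.1 kb. It is propagated in E. coli from a high-copy ColE1/pUC-type origin. It carries both a β-lactamase gene (ampicillin resistance) and the neo/nptII gene (kanamycin resistance), so either or both antibiotics can be used for selection. An f1 origin is also present, as are remnants of the lac promoter/operator and the lacZα region, which the cloning site interrupts. Short annotated fragments of lacI and the Tn5 transposase are backbone remnants rather than functional genes.

The insert is annotated as a partial Sema4d coding sequence, not a full-length open reading frame, and there is no eukaryotic promoter, so the plasmid is not an expression construct. The functional elements are the opposing bacteriophage SP6 and T7 promoters that flank the insert. After linearization on the appropriate side, in vitro transcription from one promoter or the other yields labelled run-off RNA of either strand. In the feature table the coding sequence lies on the minus strand. The minus-strand T7 promoter therefore reads in the sense direction, while the plus-strand SP6 promoter, which reads across the origin of the circular map into the insert, should give the antisense transcript that detects the mRNA. The catalogue entry does not state which polymerase to use, so users should confirm the orientation. The associated study concerns semaphorin ligands of Plexin-B2 in cerebellar development, consistent with use of the probe to map Sema4d expression in mouse tissue.
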