Addgene plasmid #68032: pCRII-Sema4d-ISH-2kb
Purpose: Contains 2kb cDNA fragment for probe synthesis for mRNA in situ hybridization, species: mouse
Depositing lab: Roland Friedel. Depositing organization: Icahn School of Medicine at Mount Sinai. Publication: Semaphorin 4C and 4G are ligands of Plexin-B2 required in cerebellar development. Maier V, Jolicoeur C, Rayburn H, Takegahara N, Kumanogoh A, Kikutani H, Tessier-Lavigne M, Wurst W, Friedel RH. Mol Cell Neurosci. 2011 Feb;46(2):419-31. doi: 10.1016/j.mcn.2010.11.005. Epub 2010 Nov 29. PubMed 21122816.
Backbone
  Vector backbone: pCRII-TOPO
  Backbone manufacturer: Invitrogen
  Backbone size w/o insert (bp): 3973
  Vector type: mRNA In situ hybridization probe
Growth in bacteria
  Bacterial resistance: Ampicillin and Kanamycin, 100 & 50 μg/mL
  Growth temperature: 37°C
  Growth strain: DH5alpha
  Copy number: High Copy
Gene/Insert
  Gene/Insert name: Semaphorin-4D
  Species: M. musculus (mouse)
  Insert size (bp): 2134
  Entrez Gene: Sema4d (a.k.a. CD100, Semacl2, Semaj, Semcl2, coll-4)
  Cloning method: TOPO Cloning
  Sequencing primers: 5′ SP6; 3′ T7
Terms and licenses: Academic/Nonprofit Terms; Industry Terms: Not Available to Industry
How to cite: pCRII-Sema4d-ISH-2kb was a gift from Roland Friedel (Addgene plasmid # 68032 ; http://n2t.net/addgene:68032 ; RRID:Addgene_68032)
