>Addgene plasmid #68032 | pCRII-Sema4d-ISH-2kb | addgene partial sequence | sequence record 121129 | M13pUC-Fwd 5'-CCCAGTCACGACGTTGTAAAACG-3'
GTAATACGACTCACTATAGGGCGAATTGGGCCCTCTAGATGCATGCTCGAGCGGCCGCCAGTGTGATGGA
TATCTGCAGAATTCGCCCTTATGAGGATGTGTGCCCCCGTTAGGGGGCTGTTCTTGGCCCTGGTGGTAGT
GTTGAGAACCGCGGTGGCATTTGCACCTGTGCCTCGGCTCACCTGGGAACATGGAGAGGTAGGTCTGGTG
CAGTTTCACAAGCCAGGCATCTTTAACTACTCGGCCTTGCTGATGAGTGAGGACAAAGACACTCTGTATG
TAGGCGCCCGGGAAGCAGTCTTTGCAGTGAATGCGCTGAACATCTCTGAGAAGCAACATGAGGTATATTG
GAAGGTCTCTGAAGACAAAAAATCCAAGTGTGCAGAGAAGGGGAAATCAAAGCAGACGGAATGCCTAAAC
TACATTCGAGTACTACAGCCACTAAGCAGCACTTCCCTCTATGTGTGTGGGACCAATGCGTTCCAGCCCA
CCTGTGACCACCTGAACTTGACATCCTTCAAGTTTCTGGGGAAAAGTGAAGTTGGCAAAGGAAGATGCCC
CTTCGACCCCGCCCACAGCTACACATCAGTCATGGTTGGGGGCGAGCTCTACTCTGGAACGTCCTATAAT
TTCTTGGGCAGTGAACCCATCATCTCTCGAAACTCTTCCCACAGTCCCTTGAGGACGGAGTATGCCATCC
CGTGGCTGAACGAGCCTAGCTTCGTCTTTGCTGACGTGATCCAGAAAAGCCCAGATGGTCCGGAGGGTGA
AGATGACAAGGTCTACTTCTTTTTTACGGAGGTATCCGTGGAGTACGAATTCGTCTTCAAGTTGATGATC
CCGCGAGTTGCCAGGGTGTGCAAGGGCGACCAGGGCGGCCTGCGGACTTTGCAAAAAA
