>Addgene plasmid #68032 | pCRII-Sema4d-ISH-2kb | addgene partial sequence | sequence record 121131 | M13pUC-Rev 5'-AGCGGATAACAATTTCACACAGG-3'
GACCATGATTACGCCAAGCTATTTAGGTGACACTATAGAATACTCAAGCTATGCATCAAGCTTGGTACCG
AGCTCGGATCCACTAGTAACGGCCGCCAGTGTGCTGGAATTCGCCCTTCCATCTTTGGTTCACAGGATGT
GCCGGAGGAGGACTTGGGAGGTAGGGTGGCGGCTCTGGGGGAGGTTGCCCACAGAGCCGGGGTAGGGGGA
GAGGACCCCTGGGTAGATGCAACCGGCATTTTGGATGTGATCTTACTACCTTCTGTCTGAGCATCCTCTG
AGGTAGGTGAGGGGGGGGTCCGGGGTACCATCTTCACTTCCAGAACGTGCTTGGCCAGCAGCTGGGAGAC
CGTTTTATTCCTCACCCTTTCCTCTGACAGGCACTGGTACACGCCGCTGTCTCCGTCCGACAGGTTGAAG
ATGAGCAGGTGCTTCCTGCCCACAAAGCCGTACTTGGGACTTGCGGCCTTCAACTCGCCATTCTGGAACT
TCCATACCACCCGGGCTAGGTTGGACTTTTGGAAACATTTGAGTTCCGCTGTGCCGCCGTGCTTGAAAAA
ATGCTGGTTGAAACTTTCTTTACTCTTATCCAGGCATGAGGATGTGTCACCGCTCATGTCCTGAATCCAG
CCCCTGCTGGAGGCCTCTTCCTGGTGCAGGGTAACACAGGCCTTGATGGCTGGGCTCCAGGCACAGTAGG
GGTCCCGTGCTAACACACAGTCTTCACAGCTACCGTGCTTTTCGCAGAATGCCAGGGGCGCTTGGACCAC
TCCAGAGTTGGAGCCTGCATAGACAAACTTCCTCCCCTTCTTTGACGATAGCAGCAGAGTTAGGACCGGT
TCAGAGTCCCGGAAGAGTTGGGTCTCCTCGATGACATGCACCTCTTTTGTGAGGATGACTGCTTTATGCA
GAGCTCCCCGGTCTGTGCTGATGAACATGACGTCGTAGAAAGTCCCATCCAGGGCCTGGGTCCTGTCTAC
CACTATCTGGGTGTAGTTTACATCTTTT
